>Addgene plasmid #53035 | pHL1747 | addgene partial sequence | sequence record 83992 | mCherry-R 5'-TTGGTCACCTTCAGCTTGG-3'
CCTCGCCCTCGATCTCGAACTCGTGGCCGTTCACGGAGCCCTCCATGTGCACCTTGAAGCGCATGAACTC
CTTGATGATGGCCATGTTATCCTCCTCGCCCTTGCTCAGCATGCTTTCCGTTGTCTTCTTGATCATTGCC
ACTCCTTTTTCACAGTTCCTTGTGCGCGCTATTGTCGACAGTATCTCTATCACTGATAGGGATGTCAATC
TCTATCACTGATAGGGACTCGAGGTGAAGACGAAAGGGCCTCGTGATACGCCTATTTTTATAGGTTAATG
TCATGATAATAATGGTTTCTTAGACGTCGGAATTGCCAGCTGGGGCGCCCTCTGGTAAGGTTGGGAAGCC
CTGCAAAGTAAACTGGATGGCTTTCTTGCCGCCAAGGATCTGATGGCGCAGGGGATCAAGATCTGATCAA
GAGACAGGATGAGGATCGTTTCGCATGATTGAACAAGGTGGATTGCACGCAGGTTCTCCGGCCGCTTGGG
TGGAGAGGCTATTCGGCTATGACTGGGCACAACAGACAATCGGCTGCTCTGATGCCGCCGTGTTCCGGCT
GTCAGCGCAGGGGCGCCCGGTTCTTTTTGTCAAGACCGACCTGTCCGGTGCCCTGAATGAACTGCAGGAC
GAGGCAGCGCGGCTATCGTGGCTGGCCACGACGGGCGTTCCTTGCGCAGCTGTGCTCGACGTTGTCACTG
AAGCGGGAAGGGACTGGCTGCTATTGGGCGAAGTGCCGGGGCAGGATCTCCTGTCATCTCACCTTGCTCC
TGCCGAGAAAGTATCCATCATGGCTGATGCAATGCGGCGGCTGCATACGCTTGATCCGGCTACCTGCCCA
TTCGACCACCAAGCGAAACATCGCATCGAGCGAGCACGTA
