>Addgene plasmid #53035 | pHL1747 | addgene partial sequence | sequence record 84006 | mcherry-F 5'-ccccgtaatgcagaagaaga-3'
CCCCGAGGACGGCGCCCTGAAGGGCGAGATCAAGCAGAGGCTGAAGCTGAAGGACGGCGGCCACTACGAC
GCTGAGGTCAAGACCACCTACAAGGCCAAGAAGCCCGTGCAGCTGCCCGGCGCCTACAACGTCAACATCA
AGTTGGACATCACCTCCCACAACGAGGACTACACCATCGTGGAACAGTACGAACGCGCCGAGGGCCGCCA
CTCCACCGGCGGCATGGACGAGCTGTACAAGTAAGGGCCCATGGTACGCGTGCTAGAGGCATCAAATAAA
ACGAAAGGCTCAGTCGAAAGACTGGGCCTTTCGTTTTATCTGTTGTTTGTCGGTGAACGCTCTCCTGAGT
AGGACAAATCCGCCGCCCTAGACCTAGGCGCGGATCCATAAATGTGAGCGGATAACATTGACATTGTGAG
CGGATAACAAGATACTCCCGGGTAAGGAGGAAAAAAAATGCTGATTCTGACTCGTCGAGTTGGTGAGACC
CTCATGATTGGGGATGAGGTCACCGTGACAGTTTTAGGGGTAAAGGGCAACCAGGTACGTATTGGCGTAA
ATGCCCCGAAGGAAGTTTCTGTTCACCGTGAAGAGATCTACCAGCGTATCCAGGCTGAAAAATCCCAGCA
GTCCAGTTACTAAGGTACCTGAAAGAAGCTTTAATCGTACAGGGTAGTACAAATAAAAAAGGCACGTCAG
ATGACGTGCCTTTTTTCTTGTGAGCAGTGAATTCGGATATATTCCGCTTCCTCGCTCACTGACTCGCTAC
GCTCGGTCGTTCGACTGCGGCGAGCGG
