>Addgene plasmid #53035 | pHL1747 | addgene partial sequence | sequence record 107624 | csrA-rev 5'-agtaactggactgctgggat-3'
ACAGAAACTTCCTTCGGGGCATTTACGCCAATACGTACCTGGTTGCCCTTTACCCCTAAAACTGTCACGG
TGACCTCATCCCCAATCATGAGGGTCTCACCAACTCGACGAGTCAGAATCAGCATTTTTTTTCCTCCTTA
CCCGGGAGTATCTTGTTATCCGCTCACAATGTCAATGTTATCCGCTCACATTTATGGATCCGCGCCTAGG
TCTAGGGCGGCGGATTTGTCCTACTCAGGAGAGCGTTCACCGACAAACAACAGATAAAACGAAAGGCCCA
GTCTTTCGACTGAGCCTTTCGTTTTATTTGATGCCTCTAGCACGCGTACCATGGGCCCTTACTTGTACAG
CTCGTCCATGCCGCCGGTGGAGTGGCGGCCCTCGGCGCGTTCGTACTGTTCCACGATGGTGTAGTCCTCG
TTGTGGGAGGTGATGTCCAACTTGATGTTGACGTTGTAGGCGCCGGGCAGCTGCACGGGCTTCTTGGCCT
TGTAGGTGGTCTTGACCTCAGCGTCGTAGTGGCCGCCGTCCTTCAGCTTCAGCCTCTGCTTGATCTCGCC
CTTCAGGGCGCCGTCCTCGGGGTACATCCGCTCGGAGGAGGCCTCCCAGCCCATGGTCTTCTTCTGCATT
ACGGGGCCGTCGGAGGGGAAGTTGGTGCCGCGCAGCTTCACCTTGTAGATGAACTCGCCGTCCTGCAGGG
AGGAGTCCTGGGTCACGGTCACCACGCCGCCGTCCTCGAAGTTCATCACGCGCTCCCACTTGAAGCCCTC
GGGGAAGG
