[The description below was written by a language model from this plasmid's Addgene catalogue record.]
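Description:
pHL1747 is a bacterial expression plasmid built for synthetic biology work in Escherichia coli. It is selected with kanamycin. The record lists the backbone as unknown (a lab-made vector) and does not state the origin of replication or the copy number. No feature table is provided, so the arrangement and orientation of the parts cannot be described beyond the catalogue fields.

The plasmid carries two independently inducible cassettes. In the first, the PLtetO-1 promoter, a synthetic phage lambda PL derivative bearing tet operators and repressed by TetR, drives the red fluorescent protein mCherry fused at its upstream end to the ydeH leader ("ydeHlead"). The leader sequence places the reporter under whatever post-transcriptional control acts on the native ydeH message. In the second cassette, the PLlacO-1 promoter, the analogous PL derivative carrying lac operators and repressed by LacI, drives E. coli csrA, with translation set by a designed ribosome binding site designated RBS(st7). CsrA is a global RNA-binding regulator that typically acts on the 5' leaders of target mRNAs to alter their translation and stability.

Together the two modules form a regulator-plus-target reporter system. CsrA levels can be tuned through the lac-controlled promoter while transcription of the ydeH leader–mCherry fusion is set separately through the tet-controlled promoter, and fluorescence then reports the effect of CsrA on the leader. The record gives no purpose beyond the construct composition, so this use is inferred from the design. Regulated operation would require a host that supplies TetR and LacI, as the record does not indicate that either repressor is encoded on the plasmid.
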