Addgene plasmid #53035: pHL1747
Purpose: PLtetO-1:ydeHlead::mCherry, PLlacO-1:RBS(st7):csrA
Depositing lab: Han Lim. Depositing organization: University of California, Berkeley.
Backbone
  Vector backbone: unknown
  Backbone manufacturer: Lim lab
  Vector type: Bacterial Expression, Synthetic Biology
Growth in bacteria
  Bacterial resistance: Kanamycin, 50 μg/mL
  Growth temperature: 37°C
  Growth strain: DH5alpha
  Copy number: Unknown
Gene/Insert 1
  Gene/Insert name: mCherry
  Species: E.coli
  Promoter: pLtetO-1
  Tag / fusion protein: ydeHlead (N terminal on insert)
  Cloning method: Unknown
  Sequencing primers: 5′ unknown; 3′ mCherry-R
Gene/Insert 2
  Gene/Insert name: csrA
  Species: E. coli
  Promoter: pLlacO-1
  Tag / fusion protein: RBS(st7) (N terminal on insert)
  Cloning method: Unknown
  Sequencing primers: 5′ unknown
Terms and licenses: Academic/Nonprofit Terms; Industry Terms: Not Available to Industry
How to cite: pHL1747 was a gift from Han Lim (Addgene plasmid # 53035 ; http://n2t.net/addgene:53035 ; RRID:Addgene_53035)
